>Addgene plasmid #83388 | His8:MBP-tev-His-eK-Flv | addgene full sequence | sequence record 175065 | Addgene NGS Result
CACCCTGGCGCCCAATACGCAAACCGCCTCTCCCCGCGCGTTGGCCGATTCATTAATGCAGGGAATGGGA
TCCTACCCATACGATGTTCCTGACTATGCGGGCTATCCCTATGACGTCCCGGACTATGCAGGATCCTATC
CATACGACGTTCCAGATTACGCTGGTGCTGCAGATATCACTCTTATCAGCGGCAGCACCCTCGGCGGTGC
CGAATATGTAGCAGAACACCTGGCTGAAAAGCTGGAAGAGGCGGGTTTTACCACCGAAACGCTGCACGGT
CCGCTGTTGGAAGATTTATCTGCCTCGGGGATCTGGCTGATTATCAGCTCCACCCACGGTGCCGGAGATA
TTCCGGACAACCTTTCTCCTTTCTATGAAGCATTGCAGGAACAGAAGCCCGATCTTTCTGCGGTCCGCTT
TGGCGCAATCGGTATTGGTAGTCGTGAATATGACACCTTTTGTGGGGCTATCGATAAACTCGAGGCAGAA
CTCAAAGATTCCGGTGCAAAACAGACAGGCGAAACACTGAAGATCAACATTCTTGATCACGACATTCCGG
AAGATCCGGCAGAAGAATGGCTGGGATCGTGGATTAATTTACTCAAATAATGATACCCAGCTTTCTTGTA
CAAAGTGGTGATGGCGCGCCTGTAGGACGTCGACGGTACCATCGATACGCGTTCGAAGCTTAATTAGCTG
AGCTTGGACTCCTGTTGATAGATCCAGTAATGACCTCAGAACTCCATCTGGATTTGTTCAGAACGCTCGG
TTGCCGCCGGGCGTTTTTTATTGGTGAGAATCCAAGCTAGCTTGGCGAGATTTTCAGGAGCTAAGGAAGC
TAAAATGGAGAAAAAAATCACTGGATATACCACCGTTGATATATCCCAATGGCATCGTAAAGAACATTTT
GAGGCATTTCAGTCAGTTGCTCAATGTACCTATAACCAGACCGTTCAGCTGGATATTACGGCCTTTTTAA
AGACCGTAAAGAAAAATAAGCACAAGTTTTATCCGGCCTTTATTCACATTCTTGCCCGCCTGATGAATGC
TCATCCGGAATTTCGTATGGCAATGAAAGACGGTGAGCTGGTGATATGGGATAGTGTTCACCCTTGTTAC
ACCGTTTTCCATGAGCAAACTGAAACGTTTTCATCGCTCTGGAGTGAATACCACGACGATTTCCGGCAGT
TTCTACACATATATTCGCAAGATGTGGCGTGTTACGGTGAAAACCTGGCCTATTTCCCTAAAGGGTTTAT
TGAGAATATGTTTTTCGTCTCAGCCAATCCCTGGGTGAGTTTCACCAGTTTTGATTTAAACGTGGCCAAT
ATGGACAACTTCTTCGCCCCCGTTTTCACCATGGGCAAATATTATACGCAAGGCGACAAGGTGCTGATGC
CGCTGGCGATTCAGGTTCATCATGCCGTTTGTGATGGCTTCCATGTCGGCAGAATGCTTAATGAATTACA
ACAGTACTGCGATGAGTGGCAGGGCGGGGCGTAATTTTTTTAAGGCAGTTATTGGTGCCCTTAAACGCCT
GGGGTAATGACTCTCTAGCTTGAGGCATCAAATAAAACGAAAGGCTCAGTCGAAAGACTGGGCCTTTCGT
TTTATCTGTTGTTTGTCGGTGAACGCTCTCCTGAGTAGGACAAATCCGCCCTCTAGATTACGTGCAGTCG
ATGATAAGCTGTCAAACATGAGAATTGTGCCTAATGAGTGAGCTAACTTACATTAATTGCGTTGCGCTCA
CTGCCCGCTTTCCAGTCGGGAAACCTGTCGTGCCAGCTGCATTAATGAATCGGCCAACGCGCGGGGAGAG
GCGGTTTGCGTATTGGGCGCCAGGGTGGTTTTTCTTTTCACCAGTGAGACGGGCAACAGCTGATTGCCCT
TCACCGCCTGGCCCTGAGAGAGTTGCAGCAAGCGGTCCACGCTGGTTTGCCCCAGCAGGCGAAAATCCTG
TTTGATGGTGGTTAACGGCGGGATATAACATGAGCTGTCTTCGGTATCGTCGTATCCCACTACCGAGATA
TCCGCACCAACGCGCAGCCCGGACTCGGTAATGGCGCGCATTGCGCCCAGCGCCATCTGATCGTTGGCAA
CCAGCATCGCAGTGGGAACGATGCCCTCATTCAGCATTTGCATGGTTTGTTGAAAACCGGACATGGCACT
CCAGTCGCCTTCCCGTTCCGCTATCGGCTGAATTTGATTGCGAGTGAGATATTTATGCCAGCCAGCCAGA
CGCAGACGCGCCGAGACAGAACTTAATGGGCCCGCTAACAGCGCGATTTGCTGGTGACCCAATGCGACCA
GATGCTCCACGCCCAGTCGCGTACCGTCTTCATGGGAGAAAATAATACTGTTGATGGGTGTCTGGTCAGA
GACATCAAGAAATAACGCCGGAACATTAGTGCAGGCAGCTTCCACAGCAATGGCATCCTGGTCATCCAGC
GGATAGTTAATGATCAGCCCACTGACGCGTTGCGCGAGAAGATTGTGCACCGCCGCTTTACAGGCTTCGA
CGCCGCTTCGTTCTACCATCGACACCACCACGCTGGCACCCAGTTGATCGGCGCGAGATTTAATCGCCGC
GACAATTTGCGACGGCGCGTGCAGGGCCAGACTGGAGGTGGCAACGCCAATCAGCAACGACTGTTTGCCC
GCCAGTTGTTGTGCCACGCGGTTGGGAATGTAATTCAGCTCCGCCATCGCCGCTTCCACTTTTTCCCGCG
TTTTCGCAGAAACGTGGCTGGCCTGGTTCACCACGCGGGAAACGGTCTGATAAGAGACACCGGCATACTC
TGCGACATCGTATAACGTTACTGGTTTCACATTCACCACCCTGAATTGACTCTCTTCCGGGCGCTATCAT
GCCATACCGCGAAAGGTTTTGCACCATTCGATGGTGTCGGAATTTCGGGCAGCGTTGGGTCCTGGCCACG
GGTGCGCATGATCTAGAGCTGCCTCGCGCGTTTCGGTGATGACGGTGAAAACCTCTGACACATGCAGCTC
CCGGAGACGGTCACAGCTTGTCTGTAAGCGGATGCCGGGAGCAGACAAGCCCGTCAGGGCGCGTCAGCGG
GTGTTGGCGGGTGTCGGGGCGCAGCCATGACCCAGTCACGTAGCGATAGCGGAGTGTATACTGGCTTAAC
TATGCGGCATCAGAGCAGATTGTACTGAGAGTGCACCATATGCGGTGTGAAATACCGCACAGATGCGTAA
GGAGAAAATACCGCATCAGGCGCTCTTCCGCTTCCTCGCTCACTGACTCGCTGCGCTCGGTCGTTCGGCT
GCGGCGAGCGGTATCAGCTCACTCAAAGGCGGTAATACGGTTATCCACAGAATCAGGGGATAACGCAGGA
AAGAACATGTGAGCAAAAGGCCAGCAAAAGGCCAGGAACCGTAAAAAGGCCGCGTTGCTGGCGTTTTTCC
ATAGGCTCCGCCCCCCTGACGAGCATCACAAAAATCGACGCTCAAGTCAGAGGTGGCGAAACCCGACAGG
ACTATAAAGATACCAGGCGTTTCCCCCTGGAAGCTCCCTCGTGCGCTCTCCTGTTCCGACCCTGCCGCTT
ACCGGATACCTGTCCGCCTTTCTCCCTTCGGGAAGCGTGGCGCTTTCTCATAGCTCACGCTGTAGGTATC
TCAGTTCGGTGTAGGTCGTTCGCTCCAAGCTGGGCTGTGTGCACGAACCCCCCGTTCAGCCCGACCGCTG
CGCCTTATCCGGTAACTATCGTCTTGAGTCCAACCCGGTAAGACACGACTTATCGCCACTGGCAGCAGCC
ACTGGTAACAGGATTAGCAGAGCGAGGTATGTAGGCGGTGCTACAGAGTTCTTGAAGTGGTGGCCTAACT
ACGGCTACACTAGAAGGACAGTATTTGGTATCTGCGCTCTGCTGAAGCCAGTTACCTTCGGAAAAAGAGT
TGGTAGCTCTTGATCCGGCAAACAAACCACCGCTGGTAGCGGTGGTTTTTTTGTTTGCAAGCAGCAGATT
ACGCGCAGAAAAAAAGGATCTCAAGAAGATCCTTTGATCTTTTCTACGGGGTCTGACGCTCAGTGGAACG
AAAACTCACGTTAAGGGATTTTGGTCATGAGATTATCAAAAAGGATCTTCACCTAGATCCTTTTAAATTA
AAAATGAAGTTTTAAATCAATCTAAAGTATATATGAGTAAACTTGGTCTGACAGTTACCAATGCTTAATC
AGTGAGGCACCTATCTCAGCGATCTGTCTATTTCGTTCATCCATAGTTGCCTGACTCCCCGTCGTGTAGA
TAACTACGATACGGGAGGGCTTACCATCTGGCCCCAGTGCTGCAATGATACCGCGAGACCCACGCTCACC
GGCTCCAGATTTATCAGCAATAAACCAGCCAGCCGGAAGGGCCGAGCGCAGAAGTGGTCCTGCAACTTTA
TCCGCCTCCATCCAGTCTATTAATTGTTGCCGGGAAGCTAGAGTAAGTAGTTCGCCAGTTAATAGTTTGC
GCAACGTTGTTGCCATTGCTACAGGCATCGTGGTGTCACGCTCGTCGTTTGGTATGGCTTCATTCAGCTC
CGGTTCCCAACGATCAAGGCGAGTTACATGATCCCCCATGTTGTGCAAAAAAGCGGTTAGCTCCTTCGGT
CCTCCGATCGTTGTCAGAAGTAAGTTGGCCGCAGTGTTATCACTCATGGTTATGGCAGCACTGCATAATT
CTCTTACTGTCATGCCATCCGTAAGATGCTTTTCTGTGACTGGTGAGTACTCAACCAAGTCATTCTGAGA
ATAGTGTATGCGGCGACCGAGTTGCTCTTGCCCGGCGTCAATACGGGATAATACCGCGCCACATAGCAGA
ACTTTAAAAGTGCTCATCATTGGAAAACGTTCTTCGGGGCGAAAACTCTCAAGGATCTTACCGCTGTTGA
GATCCAGTTCGATGTAACCCACTCGTGCACCCAACTGATCTTCAGCATCTTTTACTTTCACCAGCGTTTC
TGGGTGAGCAAAAACAGGAAGGCAAAATGCCGCAAAAAAGGGAATAAGGGCGACACGGAAATGTTGAATA
CTCATACTCTTCCTTTTTCAATATTATTGAAGCATTTATCAGGGTTATTGTCTCATGAGCGGATACATAT
TTGAATGTATTTAGAAAAATAAACAAATAGGGGTTCCGCGCACATTTCCCCGAAAAGTGCCACCTGACGT
CTAAGAAACCATTATTATCATGACATTAACCTATAAAAATAGGCGTATCACGAGGCCCTTTCGTCTTCAC
CTCGAGAAATCATAAAAAATTTATTTGCTTTGTGAGCGGATAACAATTATAATAGATTCAATTGTGAGCG
GATAACAATTTCACACAGAATTCATTAAAGAGGAGAAATTAACCATGGGACATCACCATCATCACCATCA
CCATTCAAAAATCGAAGAAGGTAAACTGGTAATCTGGATTAACGGCGATAAAGGCTATAACGGTCTCGCT
GAAGTCGGTAAGAAATTCGAGAAAGATACCGGAATTAAAGTCACCGTTGAGCATCCGGATAAACTGGAAG
AGAAATTCCCACAGGTTGCGGCAACTGGCGATGGCCCTGACATTATCTTCTGGGCACACGACCGCTTTGG
TGGCTACGCTCAATCTGGCCTGTTGGCTGAAATCACCCCGGACAAAGCGTTCCAGGACAAGCTGTATCCG
TTTACCTGGGATGCCGTACGTTACAACGGCAAGCTGATTGCTTACCCGATCGCTGTTGAAGCGTTATCGC
TGATTTATAACAAAGATCTGCTGCCGAACCCGCCAAAAACCTGGGAAGAGATCCCGGCGCTGGATAAAGA
ACTGAAAGCGAAAGGTAAGAGCGCGCTGATGTTCAACCTGCAAGAACCGTACTTCACCTGGCCGCTGATT
GCTGCTGACGGGGGTTATGCGTTCAAGTATGAAAACGGCAAGTACGACATTAAAGACGTGGGCGTGGATA
ACGCTGGCGCGAAAGCGGGTCTGACCTTCCTGGTTGACCTGATTAAAAACAAACACATGAATGCAGACAC
CGATTACTCCATCGCAGAAGCTGCCTTTAATAAAGGCGAAACAGCGATGACCATCAACGGCCCGTGGGCA
TGGTCCAACATCGACACCAGCAAAGTGAATTATGGTGTAACGGTACTGCCGACCTTCAAGGGTCAACCAT
CCAAACCGTTCGTTGGCGTGCTGAGCGCAGGTATTAACGCCGCCAGTCCGAACAAAGAGCTGGCAAAAGA
GTTCCTCGAAAACTATCTGCTGACTGATGAAGGTCTGGAAGCGGTTAATAAAGACAAACCGCTGGGTGCC
GTAGCGCTGAAGTCTTACGAGGAAGAGTTGGCGAAAGATCCACGTATTGCCGCCACTATGGAAAACGCCC
AGAAAGGTGAAATCATGCCGAACATCCCGCAGATGTCCGCTTTCTGGTATGCCGTGCGTACTGCGGTGAT
CAACGCCGCCAGCGGTCGTCAGACTGTCGATGAAGCCCTGAAAGACGCGCAGACTAATTCGAGCTCGAAC
AACAACAACAATAACAATAACAACAACCTCGGGATCGACGAAAACCTGTACCTCACAAGTTTGTACAAAA
AAGCAGGCTTAGAAAACCTGTATTTTCAGCATCACGGATCTGGAGCTTGGCTGTTGCCCGTCTCACTGGT
GAAAAGAAAAAC
Features (pLannotate 1.2.2; 22 found; start..end, strand, type, name):
     74..163     +  CDS            3xHA: three tandem HA epitope tags
    170..607     +  CDS            mioC: MIOC_ECOLI - Also known as yieB. Experimental evidence at protein level: Swiss-Prot protein existence level 1. Probable electron transporter required for biotin synthase activity. From Escherichia coli (strain K12).
    615..639     -  protein_bind   attB2: mutant version of attB; recombination site for the Gateway® BP reaction BP Clonase™
    707..801     +  terminator     lambda t0 terminator: transcription terminator from phage lambda
    816..844     +  promoter       cat promoter (fragment): promoter of the E. coli cat gene encoding chloramphenicol acetyltransferase
    845..1501    +  CDS            cat: CAT_ECOLX - Experimental evidence at protein level: Swiss-Prot protein existence level 1. This enzyme is an effector of chloramphenicol resistance in bacteria. From Escherichia coli. This protein is used as a marker in many commonly used cloning vectors, such as pACYC184.
   1569..1655    +  terminator     rrnB T1 terminator: Escherichia coli rrnB; transcription terminator T1 from the E. coli rrnB gene
   1678..1695    -  promoter       tet promoter (fragment): E. coli promoter for tetracycline efflux protein gene
   1714..1735    -  protein_bind   CAP binding site: CAP binding activates transcription in the presence of cAMP. E. coli catabolite activator protein
   1748..2830    -  CDS            lacI: lac repressor; lacI; The lac repressor binds to the lac operator to inhibit transcription in E. coli. This inhibition can be relieved by adding lactose or isopropyl-β-D-thiogalactopyranoside (IPTG).
   2831..2908    -  promoter       lacIq promoter: lacI (mutant); In the lacIq allele, a single base change in the promoter boosts expression of the lacI gene about 10-fold.
   2957..2998    +  CDS            rop (fragment): Rop protein, which maintains plasmids at low copy number; rop
   3100..3240    +  misc_feature   bom: basis of mobility region from pBR322
   3426..4014    -  rep_origin     ori: high-copy-number ColE1/pMB1/pBR322/pUC origin of replication
   4185..5045    -  CDS            AmpR: β-lactamase; bla; confers resistance to ampicillin, carbenicillin, and related antibiotics
   5046..5150    -  promoter       AmpR promoter: bla
   5260..5304    +  promoter       T5 promoter: bacteriophage T5 promoter for E. coli RNA polymerase, with embedded lac operator
   5312..5328    +  protein_bind   lac operator: The lac repressor binds to the lac operator to inhibit transcription in E. coli. This inhibition can be relieved by adding lactose or isopropyl-β-D-thiogalactopyranoside (IPTG). lac repressor encoded by lacI
   5398..6495    +  CDS            MBP: maltose binding protein from E. coli; malE (mutated); This version of the gene does not encode a signal sequence, so MBP will remain in the cytosol.
   6565..6589    +  protein_bind   attB1: mutant version of attB; recombination site for the Gateway® BP reaction BP Clonase™
   6592..6609    +  CDS            TEV site (fragment): tobacco etch virus (TEV) protease recognition and cleavage site
   6630..61      +  CDS            lacI (fragment) (across the origin): lac repressor; lacI; The lac repressor binds to the lac operator to inhibit transcription in E. coli. This inhibition can be relieved by adding lactose or isopropyl-β-D-thiogalactopyranoside (IPTG).
