[The description below was written by a language model from this plasmid's Addgene catalogue record and pLannotate feature annotations shown in this document.]
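Description:
His8:MBP-tev-His-eK-Flv is a bacterial expression plasmid built on the Gateway-compatible pVP16 backbone and intended for producing a recombinant fusion protein in E. coli (BL21 is the listed strain). It replicates from a high-copy ColE1/pMB1-type origin, with a pBR322 bom region and only a fragment of rop, and is selected with ampicillin through the bla gene. The feature table also shows a cat (chloramphenicol acetyltransferase) coding sequence preceded by only a fragment of its promoter; the record lists ampicillin as the sole selection.

Expression is driven by a bacteriophage T5 promoter with lac operator sequences. The plasmid carries its own lacI under the lacIq promoter, so transcription is repressed until it is induced with IPTG. The open reading frame begins with the backbone-encoded 8xHis tag and a cytosolic maltose-binding protein lacking its signal sequence. This is followed by attB1, a TEV protease recognition site, a short segment annotated as a lacI fragment, a 3xHA epitope tag, and the E. coli flavodoxin-like protein MioC (about 450 bp). The frame ends before attB2 and a lambda t0 terminator. The catalogue describes the short "eK" linker as a derivative of lacZ, whereas the annotation matches it to lacI; the record does not resolve this difference. The extra His element implied by the name is not annotated.

According to the depositor, the construct supplies an artificial substrate for in vitro ubiquitination studies of the N-end rule pathway. The layout suggests that TEV cleavage removes the His8-MBP solubility and purification module and exposes a new N-terminus on the linker-HA-MioC reporter. The HA tag would then allow that reporter to be detected.
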