Addgene plasmid #83388: His8:MBP-tev-His-eK-Flv
Purpose: bacterial expression vector pVP16 containing a derivative of E. coli lacZ fused with E. coli flavin binding protein MioC to be used in N-end rule in vitro ubiquitination studies
Depositing lab: Nico Dissmeyer. Depositing organization: Leibniz Institute of Plant Biochemistry (IPB).
Backbone
  Vector backbone: pVP16
  Vector type: Bacterial Expression, Synthetic Biology
Growth in bacteria
  Bacterial resistance: Ampicillin, 100 μg/mL
  Growth temperature: 37°C
  Growth strain: BL21
  Copy number: High Copy
Gene/Insert
  Gene/Insert name: flavin binding protein MioC
  Species: E. coli
  Insert size (bp): 450
  GenBank ID: WP_080028772.1
  Tag / fusion protein: 8xHis (N terminal on backbone); MBP (N terminal on backbone); 3xHA (N terminal on backbone)
  Cloning method: Gateway Cloning
  Sequencing primers: 5′ gatgtccgctttctggtatgc; 3′ GTTCTGAGGTCATTACTGG
Terms and licenses: Academic/Nonprofit Terms; Industry Terms: Not Available to Industry
How to cite: His8:MBP-tev-His-eK-Flv was a gift from Nico Dissmeyer (Addgene plasmid # 83388 ; http://n2t.net/addgene:83388 ; RRID:Addgene_83388)
